>Addgene plasmid #71891 | pAC1374-pX-sgRNA-5xPBSb | depositor full sequence | sequence record 134411 | pAC1374-pX-sgRNA-5xPBSb sequence 3270 bps
GGCGCGCCGAGGGCCTATTTCCCATGATTCCTTCATATTTGCATATACGATACAAGGCTGTTAGAGAGAT
AATTGGAATTAATTTGACTGTAAACACAAAGATATTAGTACAAAATACGTGACGTAGAAAGTAATAATTT
CTTGGGTAGTTTGCAGTTTTAAAATTATGTTTTAAAATGGACTATCATATGCTTACCGTAACTTGAAAGT
ATTTCGATTTCTTGGCTTTATATATCTTGTGGAAAGGACGAAACACCGGGTCTTCGAGAAGACCTGTTTA
AGAGCTATGCTGGAAACAGCATAGCAAGTTTAAATAAGGCTAGTCCGTTATCAACTTGAAAAAGTGGCAC
CGAGTCGGTGCCAATTGGGTCTCCAGATTTGATATAGCCTTGATATAGCCTTGATATAGCCTTGATATAG
CCTTGATATAAGATCTTTTTTTGTTTTAGAGCTAGAAATAGCAAGTTAAAATAAGGCTAGTCCGTAGCGC
GTGCGCCAATTCTGCAGACAAATGGCGGCGCGCCGCGGCCGCAGGAACCCCTAGTGATGGAGTTGGCCAC
TCCCTCTCTGCGCGCTCGCTCGCTCACTGAGGCCGGGCGACCAAAGGTCGCCCGACGCCCGGGCTTTGCC
CGGGCGGCCTCAGTGAGCGAGCGAGCGCGCAGCTGCCTGCAGGGGCGCCTGATGCGGTATTTTCTCCTTA
CGCATCTGTGCGGTATTTCACACCGCATA
[142 nt withheld, positions 730-871]
C
[141 nt withheld, positions 873-1013]
CCTTTGACGTTGGAGTCCACGTTCTTT
[37 nt withheld, positions 1041-1077]
ACCCTATCTCGGGCTATTCTTTTGATTTATAAGGGATTTTGCCGATTTCGGCCTATTGGTTAAAAAATGA
GCTGATTTAACAAAAATTTAACGCGAATTTTAACAAAATATTAACGTTTACAATTTTATGGTGCACTCTC
AGTACAATCTGCTCTGATGCCGCATAGTTAAGCCAGCCCCGACACCCGCCAACACCCGCTGACGCGCCCT
GACGGGCTTGTCTGCTCCCGGCATCCGCTTACAGACAAGCTGTGACCGTCTCCGGGAGCTGCATGTGTCA
GAGGTTTTCACCGTCATCACCGAAACGCGCGAGACGAAAGGGCCTCGTGATACGCCTATTTTTATAGGTT
AATGTCATGATAATAATGGTTTCTTAGACGTCAGGTGGCACTTTTCGGGGAAATGTGCGCGGAACCCCTA
TTTGTTTATTTTTCTAAATACATTCAAATATGTATCCGCTCATGAGACAATAACCCTGATAAATGCTTCA
ATAATATTGAAAAAGGAAGAGTATGAGTATTCAACATTTCCGTGTCGCCCTTATTCCCTTTTTTGCGGCA
TTTTGCCTTCCTGTTTTTGCTCACCCAGAAACGCTGGTGAAAGTAAAAGATGCTGAAGATCAGTTGGGTG
CACGAGTGGGTTACATCGAACTGGATCTCAACAGCGGTAAGATCCTTGAGAGTTTTCGCCCCGAAGAACG
TTTTCCAATGATGAGCACTTTTAAAGTTCTGCTATGTGGCGCGGTATTATCCCGTATTGACGCCGGGCAA
GAGCAACTCGGTCGCCGCATACACTATTCTCAGAATGACTTGGTTGAGTACTCACCAGTCACAGAAAAGC
ATCTTACGGATGGCATGACAGTAAGAGAATTATGCAGTGCTGCCATAACCATGAGTGATAACACTGCGGC
CAACTTACTTCTGACAACGATCGGAGGACCGAAGGAGCTAACCGCTTTTTTGCACAACATGGGGGATCAT
GTAACTCGCCTTGATCGTTGGGAACCGGAGCTGAATGAAGCCATACCAAACGACGAGCGTGACACCACGA
TGCCTGTAGCAATGGCAACAACGTTGCGCAAACTATTAACTGGCGAACTACTTACTCTAGCTTCCCGGCA
ACAATTAATAGACTGGATGGAGGCGGATAAAGTTGCAGGACCACTTCTGCGCTCGGCCCTTCCGGCTGGC
TGGTTTATTGCTGATAAATCTGGAGCCGGTGAGCGTGGAAGCCGCGGTATCATTGCAGCACTGGGGCCAG
ATGGTAAGCCCTCCCGTATCGTAGTTATCTACACGACGGGGAGTCAGGCAACTATGGATGAACGAAATAG
ACAGATCGCTGAGATAGGTGCCTCACTGATTAAGCATTGGTAACTGTCAGACCAAGTTTACTCATATATA
CTTTAGATTGATTTAAAACTTCATTTTTAATTTAAAAGGATCTAGGTGAAGATCCTTTTTGATAATCTCA
TGACCAAAATCCCTTAACGTGAGTTTTCGTTCCACTGAGCGTCAGACCCCGTAGAAAAGATCAAAGGATC
TTCTTGAGATCCTTTTTTTCTGCGCGTAATCTGCTGCTTGCAAACAAAAAAACCACCGCTACCAGCGGTG
GTTTGTTTGCCGGATCAAGAGCTACCAACTCTTTTTCCGAAGGTAACTGGCTTCAGCAGAGCGCAGATAC
CAAATACTGTCCTTCTAGTGTAGCCGTAGTTAGGCCACCACTTCAAGAACTCTGTAGCACCGCCTACATA
CCTCGCTCTGCTAATCCTGTTACCAGTGGCTGCTGCCAGTGGCGATAAGTCGTGTCTTACCGGGTTGGAC
TCAAGACGATAGTTACCGGATAAGGCGCAGCGGTCGGGCTGAACGGGGGGTTCGTGCACACAGCCCAGCT
TGGAGCGAACGACCTACACCGAACTGAGATACCTACAGCGTGAGCTATGAGAAAGCGCCACGCTTCCCGA
AGGGAGAAAGGCGGACAGGTATCCGGTAAGCGGCAGGGTCGGAACAGGAGAGCGCACGAGGGAGCTTCCA
GGGGGAAACGCCTGGTATCTTTATAGTCCTGTCGGGTTTCGCCACCTCTGACTTGAGCGTCGATTTTTGT
GATGCTCGTCAGGGGGGCGGAGCCTATGGAAAAACGCCAGCAACGCGGCCTTTTTACGGTTCCTGGCCTT
TTGCTGGCCTTTTGCTCACATGT
Features (pLannotate 1.2.2; 11 found; start..end, strand, type, name):
      9..249     +  promoter       U6 promoter: RNA polymerase III promoter for human U6 snRNA
    294..361     +  misc_RNA       tracrRNA (fragment): trans-activating CRISPR RNA for the Streptococcus pyogenes CRISPR/Cas9 system
    443..485     +  misc_RNA       gRNA scaffold (fragment): guide RNA scaffold for the Streptococcus pyogenes CRISPR/Cas9 system
    533..673     +  repeat_region  AAV2 ITR: inverted terminal repeat of adeno-associated virus serotype 2 inverted
    678..729     -  misc_feature   bom (fragment): basis of mobility region from pBR322
    748..1128    +  rep_origin     M13 ori (sequence partly withheld): M13 bacteriophage origin of replication; arrow indicates direction of (+) strand synthesis
   1204..1253    -  misc_feature   bom (fragment): basis of mobility region from pBR322
   1355..1390    -  CDS            rop (fragment): Rop protein, which maintains plasmids at low copy number; rop
   1485..1589    +  promoter       AmpR promoter: bla
   1590..2450    +  CDS            AmpR: β-lactamase; bla; confers resistance to ampicillin, carbenicillin, and related antibiotics
   2621..3209    +  rep_origin     ori: high-copy-number ColE1/pMB1/pBR322/pUC origin of replication
