[The description below was written by a language model from this plasmid's Addgene catalogue record and pLannotate feature annotations shown in this document.]
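Description:
pAC1374-pX-sgRNA-5xPBSb is an empty cloning backbone derived from pX330, built for transient expression in mammalian cells of a Streptococcus pyogenes-type single guide RNA carrying five copies of a "PBSb" element. At 3,270 nt it is a compact plasmid, and the annotated features include no Cas9 coding sequence, so the nuclease or dCas9 component must be supplied from a separate construct. It is propagated in E. coli through a high-copy pUC/ColE1-type origin and selected with ampicillin via the bla gene under its own promoter. An M13/f1-type phage origin, a single AAV2 inverted terminal repeat and short fragments annotated as bom and rop are also detected. These appear to be backbone remnants rather than functional modules, since one ITR alone would not support AAV packaging.

The expression unit is a human U6 RNA polymerase III promoter followed by the guide RNA scaffold, which the annotation detects as a tracrRNA fragment and a second scaffold fragment separated by unannotated sequence. The PBSb repeats themselves are not called in the feature table, and neither their exact position nor the method for inserting a spacer is recorded. Going by the associated publication title, the plasmid belongs to the Casilio system, a CRISPR-Cas9–Pumilio hybrid. PBS most plausibly denotes Pumilio/PUF binding sites appended to the sgRNA, which would recruit effector or fluorescent proteins fused to a matching PUF domain. After a user inserts a target-specific spacer downstream of the U6 promoter, the resulting guide would bring multiple such fusion proteins to a chosen locus for gene regulation or genomic labeling.
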