Addgene plasmid #71891: pAC1374-pX-sgRNA-5xPBSb
Purpose: (Empty Backbone) Cloning vector for transient expression of sgRNA-5xPBSb
Depositing lab: Albert Cheng. Depositing organization: Jackson Laboratory. Publication: Casilio: a versatile CRISPR-Cas9-Pumilio hybrid for gene regulation and genomic labeling. Cheng AW, Jillette N, Lee P, Plaskon D, Fujiwara Y, Wang W, Taghbalout A, Wang H. Cell Res. 2016 Feb;26(2):254-7. doi: 10.1038/cr.2016.3. Epub 2016 Jan 15. PubMed 26768771.
Backbone
  Vector backbone: pX330; pUC ori vector
  Vector type: Mammalian Expression, CRISPR
Growth in bacteria
  Bacterial resistance: Ampicillin, 100 μg/mL
  Growth temperature: 37°C
  Growth strain: DH5alpha
  Copy number: Unknown
Gene/Insert
  Cloning method: Unknown
  Sequencing primers: 5′ gagggcctatttcccatgattcc; 3′ gccatttgtctgcagaattggc
Terms and licenses: Academic/Nonprofit Terms; Industry Terms: Not Available to Industry
Depositor comments: Please visit http://casil.io for more information, updates, and protocols.
How to cite: pAC1374-pX-sgRNA-5xPBSb was a gift from Albert Cheng (Addgene plasmid # 71891)
