>Addgene plasmid #71891 | pAC1374-pX-sgRNA-5xPBSb | addgene partial sequence | sequence record 136754 | hU6-F 5'-GAGGGCCTATTTCCCATGATT-3'
TTAGAGAGATAATTGGAATTAATTTGACTGTAAACACAAAGATATTAGTACAAAATACGTGACGTAGAAA
GTAATAATTTCTTGGGTAGTTTGCAGTTTTAAAATTATGTTTTAAAATGGACTATCATATGCTTACCGTA
ACTTGAAAGTATTTCGATTTCTTGGCTTTATATATCTTGTGGAAAGGACGAAACACCGGGTCTTCGAGAA
GACCTGTTTAAGAGCTATGCTGGAAACAGCATAGCAAGTTTAAATAAGGCTAGTCCGTTATCAACTTGAA
AAAGTGGCACCGAGTCGGTGCCAATTGGGTCTCCAGATTTGATATAGCCTTGATATAGCCTTGATATAGC
CTTGATATAGCCTTGATATAAGATCTTTTTTTGTTTTAGAGCTAGAAATAGCAAGTTAAAATAAGGCTAG
TCCGTAGCGCGTGCGCCAATTCTGCAGACAAATGGCGGCGCGCCGCGGCCGCAGGAACCCCTAGTGATGG
AGTTGGCCACTCCCTCTCTGCGCGC
