>Addgene plasmid #71891 | pAC1374-pX-sgRNA-5xPBSb | addgene partial sequence | sequence record 136926 | pK03-R 5'-TTAATGCGCCGCTACAGGGCG-3'
CCGCACAGATGCGTAAGGAGAAAATACCGCATCAGGCGCCCCTGCAGGCAGCTGCGCGCT
